>Addgene plasmid #132624 | pCW57.1-GFP_mmu-miR-16-5p_sponge | addgene full sequence | sequence record 259550 | Addgene NGS Result
ATGTCGAGTTTACTCCCTATCAGTGATAGAGAACGTATGTCGAGTTTACTCCCTATCAGTGATAGAGAAC
GATGTCGAGTTTACTCCCTATCAGTGATAGAGAACGTATGTCGAGTTTACTCCCTATCAGTGATAGAGAA
CGTATGTCGAGTTTACTCCCTATCAGTGATAGAGAACGTATGTCGAGTTTATCCCTATCAGTGATAGAGA
ACGTATGTCGAGTTTACTCCCTATCAGTGATAGAGAACGTATGTCGAGGTAGGCGTGTACGGTGGGAGGC
CTATATAAGCAGAGCTCGTTTAGTGAACCGTCAGATCGCCTGGAGAATTGGCTAGCGAATTCGCCACCAT
GGAGAGCGACGAGAGCGGCCTGCCCGCCATGGAGATCGAGTGCCGCATCACCGGCACCCTGAACGGCGTG
GAGTTCGAGCTGGTGGGCGGCGGAGAGGGCACCCCCGAGCAGGGCCGCATGACCAACAAGATGAAGAGCA
CCAAAGGCGCCCTGACCTTCAGCCCCTACCTGCTGAGCCACGTGATGGGCTACGGCTTCTACCACTTCGG
CACCTACCCCAGCGGCTACGAGAACCCCTTCCTGCACGCCATCAACAACGGCGGCTACACCAACACCCGC
ATCGAGAAGTACGAGGACGGCGGCGTGCTGCACGTGAGCTTCAGCTACCGCTACGAGGCCGGCCGCGTGA
TCGGCGACTTCAAGGTGATGGGCACCGGCTTCCCCGAGGACAGCGTGATCTTCACCGACAAGATCATCCG
CAGCAACGCCACCGTGGAGCACCTGCACCCCATGGGCGATAACGATCTGGATGGCAGCTTCACCCGCACC
TTCAGCCTGCGCGACGGCGGCTACTACAGCTCCGTGGTGGACAGCCACATGCACTTCAAGAGCGCCATCC
ACCCCAGCATCCTGCAGAACGGGGGCCCCATGTTCGCCTTCCGCCGCGTGGAGGAGGATCACAGCAACAC
CGAGCTGGGCATCGTGGAGTACCAGCACGCCTTCAAGACCCCGGATGCAGATGCCGGTGAAGAAACCGGT
TAGCGCCAATATTCCTTGCTGCTAACTGCGCCAATATTCCTTGCTGCTAACTGCGCCAATATTCCTTGCT
GCTAACTGCGCCAATATTCCTTGCTGCTAACTGCGCCAATATTCCTTGCTGCTAACTGCGCCAATATTCC
TTGCTGCTAACTGCGCCAATATTCCTTGCTGCTAACTGCGCCAATATTCCTTGCTGCTAACTGCGCCAAT
ATTCCTTGCTGCTAACTGCGCCAATATTCCTTGCTGCTAACTGCGCCAATATTCCTTGCTGCTAACTGCG
CCAATATTCCTTGCTGCTATTAATTAACCATGGCCCAACTTGTTTATTGCAGCTTATAATGGTTACAAAT
AAAGCAATAGCATCACAAATTTCACAAATAAAGCATTTTTTTCACTGCATTCTAGTTGTGGTTTGTCCAA
ACTCATCAATGTATCTTATCATGTCTGGATCTCGGATCCGGGGTTGGGGTTGCGCCTTTTCCAAGGCAGC
CCTGGGTTTGCGCAGGGACGCGGCTGCTCTGGGCGTGGTTCCGGGAAACGCAGCGGCGCCGACCCTGGGT
CTCGCACATTCTTCACGTCCGTTCGCAGCGTCACCCGGATCTTCGCCGCTACCCTTGTGGGCCCCCCGGC
GACGCTTCCTGCTCCGCCCCTAAGTCGGGAAGGTTCCTTGCGGTTCGCGGCGTGCCGGACGTGACAAACG
GAAGCCGCACGTCTCACTAGTACCCTCGCAGACGGACAGCGCCAGGGAGCAATGGCAGCGCGCCGACCGC
GATGGGCTGTGGCCAATAGCGGCTGCTCAGCAGGGCGCGCCGAGAGCAGCGGCCGGGAAGGGGCGGTGCG
GGAGGCGGGGTGTGGGGCGGTAGTGTGGGCCCTGTTCCTGCCCGCGCGGTGTTCCGCATTCTGCAAGCCT
CCGGAGCGCACGTCGGCAGTCGGCTCCCTCGTTGACCGAATCACCGACCTCTCTCCCCAGCAATTCACCA
TGACCGAGTACAAGCCCACGGTGCGCCTCGCCACCCGCGACGACGTCCCCAGGGCCGTACGCACCCTCGC
CGCCGCGTTCGCCGACTACCCCGCCACGCGCCACACCGTCGATCCGGACCGCCACATCGAGCGGGTCACC
GAGCTGCAAGAACTCTTCCTCACGCGCGTCGGGCTCGACATCGGCAAGGTGTGGGTCGCGGACGACGGCG
CCGCGGTGGCGGTCTGGACCACGCCGGAGAGCGTCGAAGCGGGGGCGGTGTTCGCCGAGATCGGCCCGCG
CATGGCCGAGTTGAGCGGTTCCCGGCTGGCCGCGCAGCAACAGATGGAAGGCCTCCTGGCGCCGCACCGG
CCCAAGGAGCCCGCGTGGTTCCTGGCCACCGTCGGCGTCTCGCCCGACCACCAGGGCAAGGGTCTGGGCA
GCGCCGTCGTGCTCCCCGGAGTGGAGGCGGCCGAGCGCGCCGGGGTGCCCGCCTTCCTGGAGACCTCCGC
GCCCCGCAACCTCCCCTTCTACGAGCGGCTCGGCTTCACCGTCACCGCCGACGTCGAGGTGCCCGAAGGA
CCGCGCACCTGGTGCATGACCCGCAAGCCCGGTGCCGAAGGTAGAGGTTCTCTCCTCACTTGTGGTGATG
TTGAAGAAAACCCTGGTCCAATGTCTAGACTGGACAAGAGCAAAGTCATAAACGGAGCTCTGGAATTACT
CAATGGTGTCGGTATCGAAGGCCTGACGACAAGGAAACTCGCTCAAAAGCTGGGAGTTGAGCAGCCTACC
CTGTACTGGCACGTGAAGAACAAGCGGGCCCTGCTCGATGCCCTGCCAATCGAGATGCTGGACAGGCATC
ATACCCACTTCTGCCCCCTGGAAGGCGAGTCATGGCAAGACTTTCTGCGGAACAACGCCAAGTCATACCG
CTGTGCTCTCCTCTCACATCGCGACGGGGCTAAAGTGCATCTCGGCACCCGCCCAACAGAGAAACAGTAC
GAAACCCTGGAAAATCAGCTCGCGTTCCTGTGTCAGCAAGGCTTCTCCCTGGAGAACGCACTGTACGCTC
TGTCCGCCGTGGGCCACTTTACACTGGGCTGCGTATTGGAGGAACAGGAGCATCAAGTAGCAAAAGAGGA
AAGAGAGACACCTACCACCGATTCTATGCCCCCACTTCTGAGACAAGCAATTGAGCTGTTCGACCGGCAG
GGAGCCGAACCTGCCTTCCTTTTCGGCCTGGAACTAATCATATGTGGCCTGGAGAAACAGCTAAAGTGCG
AAAGCGGCGGGCCGACCGACGCCCTTGACGATTTTGACTTAGACATGCTCCCAGCCGATGCCCTTGACGA
CTTTGACCTTGATATGCTGCCTGCTGACGCTCTTGACGATTTTGACCTTGACATGCTCCCCGGGTAACTA
AGTAAGGATCGATCCAAGATATCGTATTCTTAACTATGTTGCTCCTTTTACGCTATGTGGATACGCTGCT
TTAATGCCTTTGTATCATGCTATTGCTTCCCGTATGGCTTTCATTTTCTCCTCCTTGTATAAATCCTGGT
TGCTGTCTCTTTATGAGGAGTTGTGGCCCGTTGTCAGGCAACGTGGCGTGGTGTGCACTGTGTTTGCTGA
CGCAACCCCCACTGGTTGGGGCATTGCCACCACCTGTCAGCTCCTTTCCGGGACTTTCGCTTTCCCCCTC
CCTATTGCCACGGCGGAACTCATCGCCGCCTGCCTTGCCCGCTGCTGGACAGGGGCTCGGCTGTTGGGCA
CTGACAATTCCGTGGTGTTGTCGGGGAAGCTGACGTCCTTTCCATGGCTGCTCGCCTGTGTTGCCACCTG
GATTCTGCGCGGGACGTCCTTCTGCTACGTCCCTTCGGCCCTCAATCCAGCGGACCTTCCTTCCCGCGGC
CTGCTGCCGGCTCTGCGGCCTCTTCCGCGTCTTCGCCTTCGCCCTCAGACGAGTCGGATCTCCCTTTGGG
CCGCCTCCCCGCCTGTTTCGCCTCGGCGTCCGGACTAGAGGTACCTTTAAGACCAATGACTTACAAGGCA
GCTGTAGATCTTAGCCACTTTTTAAAAGAAAAGGGGGGACTGGAAGGGCTAATTCACTCCCAACGAAGAC
AAGATCTGCTTTTTGCTTGTACTGGGTCTCTCTGGTTAGACCAGATCTGAGCCTGGGAGCTCTCTGGCTA
ACTAGGGAACCCACTGCTTAAGCCTCAATAAAGCTTGCCTTGAGTGCTTCAAGTAGTGTGTGCCCGTCTG
TTGTGTGACTCTGGTAACTAGAGATCCCTCAGACCCTTTTAGTCAGTGTGGAAAATCTCTAGCAGTAGTA
GTTCATGTCATCTTATTATTCAGTATTTATAACTTGCAAAGAAATGAATATCAGAGAGTGAGAGGAACTT
GTTTATTGCAGCTTATAATGGTTACAAATAAAGCAATAGCATCACAAATTTCACAAATAAAGCATTTTTT
TCACTGCATTCTAGTTGTGGTTTGTCCAAACTCATCAATGTATCTTATCATGTCTGGCTCTAGCTATCCC
GCCCCTAACTCCGCCCATCCCGCCCCTAACTCCGCCCAGTTCCGCCCATTCTCCGCCCCATGGCTGACTA
ATTTTTTTTATTTATGCAGAGGCCGAGGCCGCCTCGGCCTCTGAGCTATTCCAGAAGTAGTGAGGAGGCT
TTTTTGGAGGCCTTTCAAATATGTATCCGCTCATGAGACAATAACCCTGATAAATGCTTCAATAATATTG
AAAAAGGAAGAGTATGAGTATTCAACATTTCCGTGTCGCCCTTATTCCCTTTTTTGCGGCATTTTGCCTT
CCTGTTTTTGCTCACCCAGAAACGCTGGTGAAAGTAAAAGATGCTGAAGATCAGTTGGGTGCACGAGTGG
GTTACATCGAACTGGATCTCAACAGCGGTAAGATCCTTGAGAGTTTTCGCCCCGAAGAACGTTTTCCAAT
GATGAGCACTTTTAAAGTTCTGCTATGTGGCGCGGTATTATCCCGTATTGACGCCGGGCAAGAGCAACTC
GGTCGCCGCATACACTATTCTCAGAATGACTTGGTTGAGTACTCACCAGTCACAGAAAAGCATCTTACGG
ATGGCATGACAGTAAGAGAATTATGCAGTGCTGCCATAACCATGAGTGATAACACTGCGGCCAACTTACT
TCTGACAACGATCGGAGGACCGAAGGAGCTAACCGCTTTTTTGCACAACATGGGGGATCATGTAACTCGC
CTTGATCGTTGGGAACCGGAGCTGAATGAAGCCATACCAAACGACGAGCGTGACACCACGATGCCTGTAG
CAATGGCAACAACGTTGCGCAAACTATTAACTGGCGAACTACTTACTCTAGCTTCCCGGCAACAATTAAT
AGACTGGATGGAGGCGGATAAAGTTGCAGGACCACTTCTGCGCTCGGCCCTTCCGGCTGGCTGGTTTATT
GCTGATAAATCTGGAGCCGGTGAGCGTGGGTCTCGCGGTATCATTGCAGCACTGGGGCCAGATGGTAAGC
CCTCCCGTATCGTAGTTATCTACACGACGGGGAGTCAGGCAACTATGGATGAACGAAATAGACAGATCGC
TGAGATAGGTGCCTCACTGATTAAGCATTGGTAACTGTCAGACCAAGTTTACTCATATATACTTTAGATT
GATTTAAAACTTCATTTTTAATTTAAAAGGATCTAGGTGAAGATCCTTTTTGATAATCTCATGACCAAAA
TCCCTTAACGTGAGTTTTCGTTCCACTGAGCGTCAGACCCCGTAGAAAAGATCAAAGGATCTTCTTGAGA
TCCTTTTTTTCTGCGCGTAATCTGCTGCTTGCAAACAAAAAAACCACCGCTACCAGCGGTGGTTTGTTTG
CCGGATCAAGAGCTACCAACTCTTTTTCCGAAGGTAACTGGCTTCAGCAGAGCGCAGATACCAAATACTG
TTCTTCTAGTGTAGCCGTAGTTAGGCCACCACTTCAAGAACTCTGTAGCACCGCCTACATACCTCGCTCT
GCTAATCCTGTTACCAGTGGCTGCTGCCAGTGGCGATAAGTCGTGTCTTACCGGGTTGGACTCAAGACGA
TAGTTACCGGATAAGGCGCAGCGGTCGGGCTGAACGGGGGGTTCGTGCACACAGCCCAGCTTGGAGCGAA
CGACCTACACCGAACTGAGATACCTACAGCGTGAGCTATGAGAAAGCGCCACGCTTCCCGAAGGGAGAAA
GGCGGACAGGTATCCGGTAAGCGGCAGGGTCGGAACAGGAGAGCGCACGAGGGAGCTTCCAGGGGGAAAC
GCCTGGTATCTTTATAGTCCTGTCGGGTTTCGCCACCTCTGACTTGAGCGTCGATTTTTGTGATGCTCGT
CAGGGGGGCGGAGCCTATGGAAAAACGCCAGCAACGCGGCCTTTTTACGGTTCCTGGCCTTTTGCTGGCC
TTTTGCTCACATGTTCTTTCCTGCGTTATCCCCTGATTCTGTGGATAACCGTATTACCGCCTTTGAGTGA
GCTGATACCGCTCGCCGCAGCCGAACGACCGAGCGCAGCGAGTCAGTGAGCGAGGAAGCGGAAGAGCGCC
CAATACGCAAACCGCCTCTCCCCGCGCGTTGGCCGATTCATTAATGCAGCTGGCACGACAGGTTTCCCGA
CTGGAAAGCGGGCAGTGAGCGCAACGCAATTAATGTGAGTTAGCTCACTCATTAGGCACCCCAGGCTTTA
CACTTTATGCTTCCGGCTCGTATGTTGTGTGGAATTGTGAGCGGATAACAATTTCACACAGGAAACAGCT
ATGACCATGATTACGCCAAGCGCGCAATTAACCCTCACTAAAGGGAACAAAAGCTGGAGCTGCAAGCTTA
ATGTAGTCTTATGCAATACTCTTGTAGTCTTGCAACATGGTAACGATGAGTTAGCAACATGCCTTACAAG
GAGAGAAAAAGCACCGTGCATGCCGATTGGTGGAAGTAAGGTGGTACGATCGTGCCTTATTAGGAAGGCA
ACAGACGGGTCTGACATGGATTGGACGAACCACTGAATTGCCGCATTGCAGAGATATTGTATTTAAGTGC
CTAGCTCGATACATAAACGGGTCTCTCTGGTTAGACCAGATCTGAGCCTGGGAGCTCTCTGGCTAACTAG
GGAACCCACTGCTTAAGCCTCAATAAAGCTTGCCTTGAGTGCTTCAAGTAGTGTGTGCCCGTCTGTTGTG
TGACTCTGGTAACTAGAGATCCCTCAGACCCTTTTAGTCAGTGTGGAAAATCTCTAGCAGTGGCGCCCGA
ACAGGGACTTGAAAGCGAAAGGGAAACCAGAGGAGCTCTCTCGACGCAGGACTCGGCTTGCTGAAGCGCG
CACGGCAAGAGGCGAGGGGCGGCGACTGGTGAGTACGCCAAAAATTTTGACTAGCGGAGGCTAGAAGGAG
AGAGATGGGTGCGAGAGCGTCAGTATTAAGCGGGGGAGAATTAGATCGCGATGGGAAAAAATTCGGTTAA
GGCCAGGGGGAAAGAAAAAATATAAATTAAAACATATAGTATGGGCAAGCAGGGAGCTAGAACGATTCGC
AGTTAATCCTGGCCTGTTAGAAACATCAGAAGGCTGTAGACAAATACTGGGACAGCTACAACCATCCCTT
CAGACAGGATCAGAAGAACTTAGATCATTATATAATACAGTAGCAACCCTCTATTGTGTGCATCAAAGGA
TAGAGATAAAAGACACCAAGGAAGCTTTAGACAAGATAGAGGAAGAGCAAAACAAAAGTAAGACCACCGC
ACAGCAAGCGGCCGCTGATCTTCAGACCTGGAGGAGGAGATATGAGGGACAATTGGAGAAGTGAATTATA
TAAATATAAAGTAGTAAAAATTGAACCATTAGGAGTAGCACCCACCAAGGCAAAGAGAAGAGTGGTGCAG
AGAGAAAAAAGAGCAGTGGGAATAGGAGCTTTGTTCCTTGGGTTCTTGGGAGCAGCAGGAAGCACTATGG
GCGCAGCGTCAATGACGCTGACGGTACAGGCCAGACAATTATTGTCTGGTATAGTGCAGCAGCAGAACAA
TTTGCTGAGGGCTATTGAGGCGCAACAGCATCTGTTGCAACTCACAGTCTGGGGCATCAAGCAGCTCCAG
GCAAGAATCCTGGCTGTGGAAAGATACCTAAAGGATCAACAGCTCCTGGGGATTTGGGGTTGCTCTGGAA
AACTCATTTGCACCACTGCTGTGCCTTGGAATGCTAGTTGGAGTAATAAATCTCTGGAACAGATTTGGAA
TCACACGACCTGGATGGAGTGGGACAGAGAAATTAACAATTACACAAGCTTAATACACTCCTTAATTGAA
GAATCGCAAAACCAGCAAGAAAAGAATGAACAAGAATTATTGGAATTAGATAAATGGGCAAGTTTGTGGA
ATTGGTTTAACATAACAAATTGGCTGTGGTATATAAAATTATTCATAATGATAGTAGGAGGCTTGGTAGG
TTTAAGAATAGTTTTTGCTGTACTTTCTATAGTGAATAGAGTTAGGCAGGGATATTCACCATTATCGTTT
CAGACCCACCTCCCAACCCCGAGGGGACAATTCTCGACCTCGAGACAAATGGCAGTATTCATCCACAATT
TTAAAAGAAAAGGGGGGATTGGGGGGTACAGTGCAGGGGAAAGAATAGTAGACATAATAGCAACAGACAT
ACAAACTAAAGAATTACAAAAACAAATTACAAAAATTCAAAATTTTCGGGTTTATTACAGGGACAGCAGA
GATCCACTTTGGCCGCGAATCGAT
Features (pLannotate 1.2.2; 27 found; start..end, strand, type, name):
      6..320     +  promoter       tight TRE promoter: Tet-responsive promoter PTight, consisting of seven tet operator sequences followed by the minimal CMV promoter
    349..1044    +  CDS            TurboGFP: TurboGFP is a basic (constitutively fluorescent) green fluorescent protein published in 2006, derived from Pontellina plumata. It is reported to be a rapidly-maturing dimer with moderate acid sensitivity.
   1367..1501    +  polyA_signal   SV40 poly(A) signal: SV40 polyadenylation signal
   1510..2020    +  promoter       hPGK promoter: human phosphoglycerate kinase 1 promoter
   2030..2626    +  CDS            PuroR (fragment): puromycin N-acetyltransferase; pac from Streptomyces; confers resistance to puromycin
   2681..3378    +  CDS            rtTA3 (fragment): reverse tetracycline transactivator 3 activates expression from Tet-responsive promoters in the presence of doxycycline
   3308..3418    +  CDS            VP48: 3 tandem repeats of the minimal activation domain of herpes simplex virus VP16 (Cheng et al., 2013)
   3454..4002    +  misc_feature   WPRE (fragment): woodchuck hepatitis virus posttranscriptional regulatory element
   4028..4099    +  CDS            nef (fragment): NEF_HV1Z2 - Experimental evidence at protein level: Swiss-Prot protein existence level 1. Extracellular Nef protein targets CD4(+) T-lymphocytes for apoptosis by interacting with CXCR4 surface receptors. From Human immunodeficiency virus type 1 group M subtype D (isolate Z2/CDC-Z34) (HIV-1).
   4101..4334    +  LTR            3' LTR (ΔU3): self-inactivating 3' long terminal repeat (LTR) from HIV-1
   4406..4527    +  polyA_signal   SV40 poly(A) signal: SV40 polyadenylation signal
   4567..4702    +  rep_origin     SV40 ori: SV40 origin of replication
   4710..4773    +  promoter       AmpR promoter: bla
   4774..5634    +  CDS            AmpR: β-lactamase; bla; confers resistance to ampicillin, carbenicillin, and related antibiotics
   5805..6393    +  rep_origin     ori: high-copy-number ColE1/pMB1/pBR322/pUC origin of replication
   6576..6668    +  CDS            lacI (fragment): lac repressor; lacI; The lac repressor binds to the lac operator to inhibit transcription in E. coli. This inhibition can be relieved by adding lactose or isopropyl-β-D-thiogalactopyranoside (IPTG).
   6681..6702    +  protein_bind   CAP binding site: CAP binding activates transcription in the presence of cAMP. E. coli catabolite activator protein
   6717..6747    +  promoter       lac promoter: promoter for the E. coli lac operon
   6755..6771    +  protein_bind   lac operator: The lac repressor binds to the lac operator to inhibit transcription in E. coli. This inhibition can be relieved by adding lactose or isopropyl-β-D-thiogalactopyranoside (IPTG). lac repressor encoded by lacI
   6816..6834    +  promoter       T3 promoter: promoter for bacteriophage T3 RNA polymerase
   6862..7088    +  promoter       RSV promoter: Rous sarcoma virus enhancer/promoter
   7089..7269    +  LTR            5' LTR (truncated): truncated 5' long terminal repeat (LTR) from HIV-1
   7316..7441    +  misc_feature   HIV-1 Ψ: packaging signal of human immunodeficiency virus type 1
   7425..7788    +  CDS            HIV-1 gag (fragment): gag protein from human immunodeficiency virus 1; gag
   7934..8167    +  misc_feature   RRE: The Rev response element (RRE) of HIV-1 allows for Rev-dependent mRNA export from the nucleus to the cytoplasm.
   8544..8568    +  CDS            Rev (fragment): human immunodeficiency virus 1 (HIV-1) Rev protein; rev; enhances nuclear export of unspliced and incompletely spliced viral mRNAs
   8609..8726    +  misc_feature   cPPT/CTS: central polypurine tract and central termination sequence of HIV-1
