[The description below was written by a language model from this plasmid's Addgene catalogue record and pLannotate feature annotations shown in this document.]
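Description:
pCW57.1-GFP_mmu-miR-16-5p_sponge is a doxycycline-inducible, third-generation-style self-inactivating lentiviral vector built on the pCW57-GFP-2A-MCS backbone and designed to sequester the mouse microRNA miR-16-5p in mammalian cells. It is propagated in E. coli through a high-copy ColE1/pUC-type origin with ampicillin selection (AmpR). The viral portion comprises an RSV promoter-driven truncated HIV-1 5' LTR, the Ψ packaging signal with an adjoining gag fragment, the RRE for Rev-dependent export of the genomic RNA, the cPPT/CTS, a WPRE and a ΔU3 3' LTR, so the cassette can be packaged with helper plasmids and integrated into target cells.

The payload is driven by a tight TRE promoter (seven tet operators upstream of a minimal CMV promoter) and encodes TurboGFP. According to the record, a 459 bp insert placed between AgeI and BamHI supplies a stop codon ending the GFP reading frame, the miR-16-5p sponge sequence, and a polyadenylation signal. The sponge itself is not annotated in the feature table, but it presumably occupies the unannotated stretch between the TurboGFP CDS and the SV40 poly(A) signal, making it the 3'UTR of the GFP transcript. A PacI site introduced during the two-step cloning lets the sponge be exchanged with AgeI/PacI. Downstream, a human PGK promoter constitutively drives the puromycin resistance gene followed by the rtTA3 reverse transactivator, providing selection of transduced cells and an all-in-one Tet-On system; how these two reading frames are linked is not annotated. Adding doxycycline induces the GFP-sponge transcript, so fluorescence reports expression of the decoy RNA, which is intended to titrate miR-16-5p away from its endogenous targets in loss-of-function studies.
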