Addgene plasmid #132624: pCW57.1-GFP_mmu-miR-16-5p_sponge
Purpose: Expresses a TurboGFP transcript with microRNA sponge for mmu-miR-16-5p as 3'UTR
Depositing lab: Constance Ciaudo. Depositing organization: ETH Zurich (Swiss Federal Institute of Technology).
Backbone
  Vector backbone: pCW57-GFP-2A-MCS
  Backbone manufacturer: Adam Karpf Lab (addgene#: 71783)
  Backbone size w/o insert (bp): 8405
  Modifications to backbone: Cloning performed in 2 steps: 1) Generation of pCW57.1-GFP_mmu-miR-292b-3p_sponge plasmid by AgeI and BamHI restriction on pCW57.1-GFP and cloning of preparation insert containing a stop codon, a sponge design and polyA signal, separated by a PacI restriction enzyme site 2) AgeI and PacI restriction on the newly generated plasmid and insertion of orderded oligos.
  Vector type: Mammalian Expression, Lentiviral ; Doxycycline inducible
  Selectable markers: Puromycin
Growth in bacteria
  Bacterial resistance: Ampicillin, 100 μg/mL
  Growth temperature: 37°C
  Growth strain: NEB Stable
  Copy number: High Copy
Gene/Insert
  Gene/Insert name: stop codon, mmu-miR-16-5p sponge sequence and polyA signal
  Species: M. musculus (mouse); Mammals
  Insert size (bp): 459
  Promoter: TRE
  Cloning method: Restriction Enzyme; 5′ cloning site AgeI (not destroyed); 3′ cloning site BamHI (not destroyed)
  Sequencing primers: 5′ unknown; 3′ GAACGGACGTGAAGAATGTG
Terms and licenses: Academic/Nonprofit Terms; Industry Terms: Not Available to Industry
How to cite: pCW57.1-GFP_mmu-miR-16-5p_sponge was a gift from Constance Ciaudo (Addgene plasmid # 132624 ; http://n2t.net/addgene:132624 ; RRID:Addgene_132624)
